>Addgene plasmid #75984 | CAMK1G gRNA (BRDN0001148530) | addgene full sequence | sequence record 184956 | Addgene Assembled Sequence
CCCGGGTGCAAAGATGGATAAAGTTTTAAACAGAGAGGAATCTTTGCAGCTAATGGACCTTCTAGGTCTT
GAAAGGAGTGGGAATTGGCTCCGGTGCCCGTCAGTGGGCAGAGCGCACATCGCCCACAGTCCCCGAGAAG
TTGGGGGGAGGGGTCGGCAATTGATCCGGTGCCTAGAGAAGGTGGCGCGGGGTAAACTGGGAAAGTGATG
TCGTGTACTGGCTCCGCCTTTTTCCCGAGGGTGGGGGAGAACCGTATATAAGTGCAGTAGTCGCCGTGAA
CGTTCTTTTTCGCAACGGGTTTGCCGCCAGAACACAGGTAAGTGCCGTGTGTGGTTCCCGCGGGCCTGGC
CTCTTTACGGGTTATGGCCCTTGCGTGCCTTGAATTACTTCCACCTGGCTGCAGTACGTGATTCTTGATC
CCGAGCTTCGGGTTGGAAGTGGGTGGGAGAGTTCGAGGCCTTGCGCTTAAGGAGCCCCTTCGCCTCGTGC
TTGAGTTGAGGCCTGGCCTGGGCGCTGGGGCCGCCGCGTGCGAATCTGGTGGCACCTTCGCGCCTGTCTC
GCTGCTTTCGATAAGTCTCTAGCCATTTAAAATTTTTGATGACCTGCTGCGACGCTTTTTTTCTGGCAAG
ATAGTCTTGTAAATGCGGGCCAAGATCTGCACACTGGTATTTCGGTTTTTGGGGCCGCGGGCGGCGACGG
GGCCCGTGCGTCCCAGCGCACATGTTCGGCGAGGCGGGGCCTGCGAGCGCGGCCACCGAGAATCGGACGG
GGGTAGTCTCAAGCTGGCCGGCCTGCTCTGGTGCCTGGCCTCGCGCCGCCGTGTATCGCCCCGCCCTGGG
CGGCAAGGCTGGCCCGGTCGGCACCAGTTGCGTGAGCGGAAAGATGGCCGCTTCCCGGCCCTGCTGCAGG
GAGCTCAAAATGGAGGACGCGGCGCTCGGGAGAGCGGGCGGGTGAGTCACCCACACAAAGGAAAAGGGCC
TTTCCGTCCTCAGCCGTCGCTTCATGTGACTCCACGGAGTACCGGGCGCCGTCCAGGCACCTCGATTAGT
TCTCGAGCTTTTGGAGTACGTCGTCTTTAGGTTGGGGGGAGGGGTTTTATGCGATGGAGTTTCCCCACAC
TGAGTGGGTGGAGACTGAAGTTAGGCCAGCTTGGCACTTGATGTAATTCTCCTTGGAATTTGCCCTTTTT
GAGTTTGGATCTTGGTTCATTCTCAAGCCTCAGACAGTGGTTCAAAGTTTTTTTCTTCCATTTCAGGTGT
CGTGACGTACGGCCACCATGACCGAGTACAAGCCCACGGTGCGCCTCGCCACCCGCGACGACGTCCCCAG
GGCCGTACGCACCCTCGCCGCCGCGTTCGCCGACTACCCCGCCACGCGCCACACCGTCGATCCGGACCGC
CACATCGAGCGGGTCACCGAGCTGCAAGAACTCTTCCTCACGCGCGTCGGGCTCGACATCGGCAAGGTGT
GGGTCGCGGACGACGGCGCCGCCGTGGCGGTCTGGACCACGCCGGAGAGCGTCGAAGCGGGGGCGGTGTT
CGCCGAGATCGGCCCGCGCATGGCCGAGTTGAGCGGTTCCCGGCTGGCCGCGCAGCAACAGATGGAAGGC
CTCCTGGCGCCGCACCGGCCCAAGGAGCCCGCGTGGTTCCTGGCCACCGTCGGAGTCTCGCCCGACCACC
AGGGCAAGGGTCTGGGCAGCGCCGTCGTGCTCCCCGGAGTGGAGGCGGCCGAGCGCGCCGGGGTGCCCGC
CTTCCTGGAGACCTCCGCGCCCCGCAACCTCCCCTTCTACGAGCGGCTCGGCTTCACCGTCACCGCCGAC
GTCGAGGTGCCCGAAGGACCGCGCACCTGGTGCATGACCCGCAAGCCCGGTGCCTGAACGCGTTAAGTCG
ACAATCAACCTCTGGATTACAAAATTTGTGAAAGATTGACTGGTATTCTTAACTATGTTGCTCCTTTTAC
GCTATGTGGATACGCTGCTTTAATGCCTTTGTATCATGCTATTGCTTCCCGTATGGCTTTCATTTTCTCC
TCCTTGTATAAATCCTGGTTGCTGTCTCTTTATGAGGAGTTGTGGCCCGTTGTCAGGCAACGTGGCGTGG
TGTGCACTGTGTTTGCTGACGCAACCCCCACTGGTTGGGGCATTGCCACCACCTGTCAGCTCCTTTCCGG
GACTTTCGCTTTCCCCCTCCCTATTGCCACGGCGGAACTCATCGCCGCCTGCCTTGCCCGCTGCTGGACA
GGGGCTCGGCTGTTGGGCACTGACAATTCCGTGGTGTTGTCGGGGAAATCATCGTCCTTTCCTTGGCTGC
TCGCCTGTGTTGCCACCTGGATTCTGCGCGGGACGTCCTTCTGCTACGTCCCTTCGGCCCTCAATCCAGC
GGACCTTCCTTCCCGCGGCCTGCTGCCGGCTCTGCGGCCTCTTCCGCGTCTTCGCCTTCGCCCTCAGACG
AGTCGGATCTCCCTTTGGGCCGCCTCCCCGCGTCGACTTTAAGACCAATGACTTACAAGGCAGCTGTAGA
TCTTAGCCACTTTTTAAAAGAAAAGGGGGGACTGGAAGGGCTAATTCACTCCCAACGAAGACAAGATCTG
CTTTTTGCTTGTACTGGGTCTCTCTGGTTAGACCAGATCTGAGCCTGGGAGCTCTCTGGCTAACTAGGGA
ACCCACTGCTTAAGCCTCAATAAAGCTTGCCTTGAGTGCTTCAAGTAGTGTGTGCCCGTCTGTTGTGTGA
CTCTGGTAACTAGAGATCCCTCAGACCCTTTTAGTCAGTGTGGAAAATCTCTAGCAGTACGTATAGTAGT
TCATGTCATCTTATTATTCAGTATTTATAACTTGCAAAGAAATGAATATCAGAGAGTGAGAGGAACTTGT
TTATTGCAGCTTATAATGGTTACAAATAAAGCAATAGCATCACAAATTTCACAAATAAAGCATTTTTTTC
ACTGCATTCTAGTTGTGGTTTGTCCAAACTCATCAATGTATCTTATCATGTCTGGCTCTAGCTATCCCGC
CCCTAACTCCGCCCATCCCGCCCCTAACTCCGCCCAGTTCCGCCCATTCTCCGCCCCATGGCTGACTAAT
TTTTTTTATTTATGCAGAGGCCGAGGCCGCCTCGGCCTCTGAGCTATTCCAGAAGTAGTGAGGAGGCTTT
TTTGGAGGCCTAGGGACGTACCCAATTCGCCCTATAGTGAGTCGTATTACGCGCGCTCACTGGCCGTCGT
TTTACAACGTCGTGACTGGGAAAACCCTGGCGTTACCCAACTTAATCGCCTTGCAGCACATCCCCCTTTC
GCCAGCTGGCGTAATAGCGAAGAGGCCCGCACCGATCGCCCTTCCCAACAGTTGCGCAGCCTGAATGGCG
AATGGG
[124 nt withheld, positions 3367-3490]
C
[91 nt withheld, positions 3492-3582]
A
[49 nt withheld, positions 3584-3632]
CCTTTGACGTTGGAGTCCACGTTCTTT
[37 nt withheld, positions 3660-3696]
ACCCTATCTCGGTCTATTCTTTTGATTTATAAGGGATTTTGCCGATTTCGGCCTATTGGTTAAAAAATGA
GCTGATTTAACAAAAATTTAACGCGAATTTTAACAAAATATTAACGCTTACAATTTAGGTGGCACTTTTC
GGGGAAATGTGCGCGGAACCCCTATTTGTTTATTTTTCTAAATACATTCAAATATGTATCCGCTCATGAG
ACAATAACCCTGATAAATGCTTCAATAATATTGAAAAAGGAAGAGTATGAGTATTCAACATTTCCGTGTC
GCCCTTATTCCCTTTTTTGCGGCATTTTGCCTTCCTGTTTTTGCTCACCCAGAAACGCTGGTGAAAGTAA
AAGATGCTGAAGATCAGTTGGGTGCACGAGTGGGTTACATCGAACTGGATCTCAACAGCGGTAAGATCCT
TGAGAGTTTTCGCCCCGAAGAACGTTTTCCAATGATGAGCACTTTTAAAGTTCTGCTATGTGGCGCGGTA
TTATCCCGTATTGACGCCGGGCAAGAGCAACTCGGTCGCCGCATACACTATTCTCAGAATGACTTGGTTG
AGTACTCACCAGTCACAGAAAAGCATCTTACGGATGGCATGACAGTAAGAGAATTATGCAGTGCTGCCAT
AACCATGAGTGATAACACTGCGGCCAACTTACTTCTGACAACGATCGGAGGACCGAAGGAGCTAACCGCT
TTTTTGCACAACATGGGGGATCATGTAACTCGCCTTGATCGTTGGGAACCGGAGCTGAATGAAGCCATAC
CAAACGACGAGCGTGACACCACGATGCCTGTAGCAATGGCAACAACGTTGCGCAAACTATTAACTGGCGA
ACTACTTACTCTAGCTTCCCGGCAACAATTAATAGACTGGATGGAGGCGGATAAAGTTGCAGGACCACTT
CTGCGCTCGGCCCTTCCGGCTGGCTGGTTTATTGCTGATAAATCTGGAGCCGGTGAGCGTGGGTCTCGCG
GTATCATTGCAGCACTGGGGCCAGATGGTAAGCCCTCCCGTATCGTAGTTATCTACACGACGGGGAGTCA
GGCAACTATGGATGAACGAAATAGACAGATCGCTGAGATAGGTGCCTCACTGATTAAGCATTGGTAACTG
TCAGACCAAGTTTACTCATATATACTTTAGATTGATTTAAAACTTCATTTTTAATTTAAAAGGATCTAGG
TGAAGATCCTTTTTGATAATCTCATGACCAAAATCCCTTAACGTGAGTTTTCGTTCCACTGAGCGTCAGA
CCCCGTAGAAAAGATCAAAGGATCTTCTTGAGATCCTTTTTTTCTGCGCGTAATCTGCTGCTTGCAAACA
AAAAAACCACCGCTACCAGCGGTGGTTTGTTTGCCGGATCAAGAGCTACCAACTCTTTTTCCGAAGGTAA
CTGGCTTCAGCAGAGCGCAGATACCAAATACTGTTCTTCTAGTGTAGCCGTAGTTAGGCCACCACTTCAA
GAACTCTGTAGCACCGCCTACATACCTCGCTCTGCTAATCCTGTTACCAGTGGCTGCTGCCAGTGGCGAT
AAGTCGTGTCTTACCGGGTTGGACTCAAGACGATAGTTACCGGATAAGGCGCAGCGGTCGGGCTGAACGG
GGGGTTCGTGCACACAGCCCAGCTTGGAGCGAACGACCTACACCGAACTGAGATACCTACAGCGTGAGCT
ATGAGAAAGCGCCACGCTTCCCGAAGGGAGAAAGGCGGACAGGTATCCGGTAAGCGGCAGGGTCGGAACA
GGAGAGCGCACGAGGGAGCTTCCAGGGGGAAACGCCTGGTATCTTTATAGTCCTGTCGGGTTTCGCCACC
TCTGACTTGAGCGTCGATTTTTGTGATGCTCGTCAGGGGGGCGGAGCCTATGGAAAAACGCCAGCAACGC
GGCCTTTTTACGGTTCCTGGCCTTTTGCTGGCCTTTTGCTCACATGTTCTTTCCTGCGTTATCCCCTGAT
TCTGTGGATAACCGTATTACCGCCTTTGAGTGAGCTGATACCGCTCGCCGCAGCCGAACGACCGAGCGCA
GCGAGTCAGTGAGCGAGGAAGCGGAAGAGCGCCCAATACGCAAACCGCCTCTCCCCGCGCGTTGGCCGAT
TCATTAATGCAGCTGGCACGACAGGTTTCCCGACTGGAAAGCGGGCAGTGAGCGCAACGCAATTAATGTG
AGTTAGCTCACTCATTAGGCACCCCAGGCTTTACACTTTATGCTTCCGGCTCGTATGTTGTGTGGAATTG
TGAGCGGATAACAATTTCACACAGGAAACAGCTATGACCATGATTACGCCAAGCGCGCAATTAACCCTCA
CTAAAGGGAACAAAAGCTGGAGCTGCAAGCTTAATGTAGTCTTATGCAATACTCTTGTAGTCTTGCAACA
TGGTAACGATGAGTTAGCAACATGCCTTACAAGGAGAGAAAAAGCACCGTGCATGCCGATTGGTGGAAGT
AAGGTGGTACGATCGTGCCTTATTAGGAAGGCAACAGACGGGTCTGACATGGATTGGACGAACCACTGAA
TTGCCGCATTGCAGAGATATTGTATTTAAGTGCCTAGCTCGATACATAAACGGGTCTCTCTGGTTAGACC
AGATCTGAGCCTGGGAGCTCTCTGGCTAACTAGGGAACCCACTGCTTAAGCCTCAATAAAGCTTGCCTTG
AGTGCTTCAAGTAGTGTGTGCCCGTCTGTTGTGTGACTCTGGTAACTAGAGATCCCTCAGACCCTTTTAG
TCAGTGTGGAAAATCTCTAGCAGTGGCGCCCGAACAGGGACTTGAAAGCGAAAGGGAAACCAGAGGAGCT
CTCTCGACGCAGGACTCGGCTTGCTGAAGCGCGCACGGCAAGAGGCGAGGGGCGGCGACTGGTGAGTACG
CCAAAAATTTTGACTAGCGGAGGCTAGAAGGAGAGAGATGGGTGCGAGAGCGTCAGTATTAAGCGGGGGA
GAATTAGATCGCGATGGGAAAAAATTCGGTTAAGGCCAGGGGGAAAGAAAAAATATAAATTAAAACATAT
AGTATGGGCAAGCAGGGAGCTAGAACGATTCGCAGTTAATCCTGGCCTGTTAGAAACATCAGAAGGCTGT
AGACAAATACTGGGACAGCTACAACCATCCCTTCAGACAGGATCAGAAGAACTTAGATCATTATATAATA
CAGTAGCAACCCTCTATTGTGTGCATCAAAGGATAGAGATAAAAGACACCAAGGAAGCTTTAGACAAGAT
AGAGGAAGAGCAAAACAAAAGTAAGACCACCGCACAGCAAGCGGCCGCTGATCTTCAGACCTGGAGGAGG
AGATATGAGGGACAATTGGAGAAGTGAATTATATAAATATAAAGTAGTAAAAATTGAACCATTAGGAGTA
GCACCCACCAAGGCAAAGAGAAGAGTGGTGCAGAGAGAAAAAAGAGCAGTGGGAATAGGAGCTTTGTTCC
TTGGGTTCTTGGGAGCAGCAGGAAGCACTATGGGCGCAGCGTCAATGACGCTGACGGTACAGGCCAGACA
ATTATTGTCTGGTATAGTGCAGCAGCAGAACAATTTGCTGAGGGCTATTGAGGCGCAACAGCATCTGTTG
CAACTCACAGTCTGGGGCATCAAGCAGCTCCAGGCAAGAATCCTGGCTGTGGAAAGATACCTAAAGGATC
AACAGCTCCTGGGGATTTGGGGTTGCTCTGGAAAACTCATTTGCACCACTGCTGTGCCTTGGAATGCTAG
TTGGAGTAATAAATCTCTGGAACAGATTTGGAATCACACGACCTGGATGGAGTGGGACAGAGAAATTAAC
AATTACACAAGCTTAATACACTCCTTAATTGAAGAATCGCAAAACCAGCAAGAAAAGAATGAACAAGAAT
TATTGGAATTAGATAAATGGGCAAGTTTGTGGAATTGGTTTAACATAACAAATTGGCTGTGGTATATAAA
ATTATTCATAATGATAGTAGGAGGCTTGGTAGGTTTAAGAATAGTTTTTGCTGTACTTTCTATAGTGAAT
AGAGTTAGGCAGGGATATTCACCATTATCGTTTCAGACCCACCTCCCAACCCCGAGGGGACCCAGAGAGG
GCCTATTTCCCATGATTCCTTCATATTTGCATATACGATACAAGGCTGTTAGAGAGATAATTAGAATTAA
TTTGACTGTAAACACAAAGATATTAGTACAAAATACGTGACGTAGAAAGTAATAATTTCTTGGGTAGTTT
GCAGTTTTAAAATTATGTTTTAAAATGGACTATCATATGCTTACCGTAACTTGAAAGTATTTCGATTTCT
TGGCTTTATATATCTTGTGGAAAGGACGAAACACCGACTTTGCTAAGAGCAAGTGGGTTTTAGAGCTAGA
AATAGCAAGTTAAAATAAGGCTAGTCCGTTATCAACTTGAAAAAGTGGCACCGAGTCGGTGCTTTTTTAA
GCTTGGCGTAACTAGATCTTGAGACAAATGGCAGTATTCATCCACAATTTTAAAAGAAAAGGGGGGATTG
GGGGGTACAGTGCAGGGGAAAGAATAGTAGACATAATAGCAACAGACATACAAACTAAAGAATTACAAAA
ACAAATTACAAAAATTCAAAATTTTCGGGTTTATTACAGGGACAGCAGAGATCCACTTTGGCGCCGGCTC
GAGGGGG
Features (pLannotate 1.2.2; 29 found; start..end, strand, type, name):
     14..80      +  CDS            small t antigen (fragment): SV40 (simian virus 40) small t antigen
    106..317     +  promoter       EF-1α core promoter: core promoter for human elongation factor EF-1α
    318..1256    +  intron         EF-1α intron A: intron upstream of the start codon of human EF-1α
   1278..1877    +  CDS            PuroR (fragment): puromycin N-acetyltransferase; pac from Streptomyces; confers resistance to puromycin
   1893..2481    +  misc_feature   WPRE: woodchuck hepatitis virus posttranscriptional regulatory element
   2532..2551    +  misc_feature   cPPT/CTS (fragment): central polypurine tract and central termination sequence of HIV-1
   2553..2786    +  LTR            3' LTR (ΔU3): self-inactivating 3' long terminal repeat (LTR) from HIV-1
   2864..2985    +  polyA_signal   SV40 poly(A) signal: SV40 polyadenylation signal
   3025..3160    +  rep_origin     SV40 ori: SV40 origin of replication
   3181..3199    -  promoter       T7 promoter: promoter for bacteriophage T7 RNA polymerase
   3207..3362    +  CDS            lacZα (fragment): LacZα fragment of β-galactosidase; lacZ fragment
   3367..3795    +  rep_origin     f1 ori (sequence partly withheld): f1 bacteriophage origin of replication; arrow indicates direction of (+) strand synthesis
   3848..3952    +  promoter       AmpR promoter: bla
   3953..4813    +  CDS            AmpR: β-lactamase; bla; confers resistance to ampicillin, carbenicillin, and related antibiotics
   4984..5572    +  rep_origin     ori: high-copy-number ColE1/pMB1/pBR322/pUC origin of replication
   5755..5847    +  CDS            lacI (fragment): lac repressor; lacI; The lac repressor binds to the lac operator to inhibit transcription in E. coli. This inhibition can be relieved by adding lactose or isopropyl-β-D-thiogalactopyranoside (IPTG).
   5860..5881    +  protein_bind   CAP binding site: CAP binding activates transcription in the presence of cAMP. E. coli catabolite activator protein
   5896..5926    +  promoter       lac promoter: promoter for the E. coli lac operon
   5934..5950    +  protein_bind   lac operator: The lac repressor binds to the lac operator to inhibit transcription in E. coli. This inhibition can be relieved by adding lactose or isopropyl-β-D-thiogalactopyranoside (IPTG). lac repressor encoded by lacI
   5995..6013    +  promoter       T3 promoter: promoter for bacteriophage T3 RNA polymerase
   6041..6267    +  promoter       RSV promoter: Rous sarcoma virus enhancer/promoter
   6268..6448    +  LTR            5' LTR (truncated): truncated 5' long terminal repeat (LTR) from HIV-1
   6495..6620    +  misc_feature   HIV-1 Ψ: packaging signal of human immunodeficiency virus type 1
   6604..6967    +  CDS            HIV-1 gag (fragment): gag protein from human immunodeficiency virus 1; gag
   7113..7346    +  misc_feature   RRE: The Rev response element (RRE) of HIV-1 allows for Rev-dependent mRNA export from the nucleus to the cytoplasm.
   7723..7749    +  CDS            Rev (fragment): human immunodeficiency virus 1 (HIV-1) Rev protein; rev; enhances nuclear export of unspliced and incompletely spliced viral mRNAs
   7753..7993    +  promoter       U6 promoter: RNA polymerase III promoter for human U6 snRNA
   8023..8098    +  misc_RNA       gRNA scaffold: guide RNA scaffold for the Streptococcus pyogenes CRISPR/Cas9 system
   8154..8271    +  misc_feature   cPPT/CTS: central polypurine tract and central termination sequence of HIV-1
