[The description below was written by a language model from this plasmid's Addgene catalogue record and pLannotate feature annotations shown in this document.]
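Description:
CAMK1G gRNA (BRDN0001148530) is a third-generation lentiviral single-guide RNA plasmid built on the lentiGuide-Puro backbone and designed to target the human kinase gene CAMK1G (also known as CLICK3/CLICKIII/VWS1). It is maintained in E. coli through a high-copy ColE1/pUC-type origin with ampicillin resistance (AmpR/bla). The backbone also carries an f1 origin, an SV40 origin and poly(A) signal, and remnants of lac and T7/T3 cloning-vector sequences that play no role in the payload.

The lentiviral transfer cassette starts with an RSV promoter fused to a truncated HIV-1 5' LTR, which makes genomic RNA production Tat-independent. This is followed by the Ψ packaging signal with a partial gag sequence, and then the RRE for Rev-dependent nuclear export. A human U6 RNA polymerase III promoter then drives the CAMK1G-specific spacer joined to the Streptococcus pyogenes Cas9 guide RNA scaffold, with a cPPT/CTS element downstream to aid nuclear import of the proviral DNA. A second unit uses the EF-1α core promoter and its intron A to express puromycin N-acetyltransferase, allowing puromycin selection of transduced mammalian cells. A WPRE enhances transcript expression, and a ΔU3 self-inactivating 3' LTR closes the cassette.

The plasmid does not encode Cas9, so it must be paired with a separate Cas9 vector or used in cells already expressing Cas9. It belongs to a human kinome guide collection and is used for CRISPR knockout of CAMK1G, delivered either by lentiviral transduction or by transfection.
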