Addgene plasmid #75984: CAMK1G gRNA (BRDN0001148530)
Purpose: 3rd generation lentiviral gRNA plasmid targeting human CAMK1G
Depositing lab: John Doench & David Root. Depositing organization: Broad Institute. Publication: Optimized sgRNA design to maximize activity and minimize off-target effects of CRISPR-Cas9. Doench JG, Fusi N, Sullender M, Hegde M, Vaimberg EW, Donovan KF, Smith I, Tothova Z, Wilen C, Orchard R, Virgin HW, Listgarten J, Root DE. Nat Biotechnol. 2016 Jan 18. doi: 10.1038/nbt.3437. PubMed 26780180.
Backbone
  Vector backbone: lentiGuide-Puro
  Backbone manufacturer: Zhang Lab (Addgene plasmid # 52963)
  Vector type: Mammalian Expression, Lentiviral, CRISPR
  Selectable markers: Puromycin
Growth in bacteria
  Bacterial resistance: Ampicillin, 100 μg/mL
  Growth temperature: 37°C
  Growth strain: DH5alpha
  Copy number: High Copy
Gene/Insert
  Gene/Insert name: CAMK1G (alt names: CAMK1G; NM_020439.2)
  gRNA/shRNA sequence: ACTTTGCTAAGAGCAAGTGG
  Species: H. sapiens (human)
  Entrez Gene: CAMK1G (a.k.a. CLICK3, CLICKIII, VWS1)
  Promoter: hU6
  Cloning method: Unknown
  Sequencing primers: 5′ U6-F; 3′ pS2-R
Terms and licenses: Academic/Nonprofit Terms; Industry Terms: Not Available to Industry
Depositor comments: The gRNA was designed to target the following Genbank reference sequence(s): NM_020439.2. Note that this plasmid does NOT contain Cas9. It should be used in conjunction with lentiCas9-Blast (Addgene #52962) or otherwise with cell lines already expressing Cas9. Browse the full kinome gRNA library at http://www.addgene.org/pooled-library/broadgpp-human-kinome/ or visit http://www.broadinstitute.org/rnai/public/ for detailed protocols and information.
How to cite: CAMK1G gRNA (BRDN0001148530) was a gift from John Doench & David Root (Addgene plasmid # 75984 ; http://n2t.net/addgene:75984 ; RRID:Addgene_75984)
