>Addgene plasmid #75984 | CAMK1G gRNA (BRDN0001148530) | depositor partial sequence | sequence record 143444 | Target Sequence
ACTTTGCTAAGAGCAAGTGG
