>Addgene plasmid #75984 | CAMK1G gRNA (BRDN0001148530) | addgene partial sequence | sequence record 184955 | hU6-F
GTGACGTAGAAAGTAATAATTTCTTGGGTAGTTTGCAGTTTTAAAATTATGTTTTAAAATGGACTATCAT
ATGCTTACCGTAACTTGAAAGTATTTCGATTTCTTGGCTTTATATATCTTGTGGAAAGGACGAAACACCG
ACTTTGCTAAGAGCAAGTGGGTTTTAGAGCTAGAAATAGCAAGTTAAAATAAGGCTAGTCCGTTATCAAC
TTGAAAAAGTGGCACCGAGTCGGTGCTTTTTTAAGCTTGGCGTAACTAGATCTTGAGACAAATGGCAGTA
TTCATCCACAATTTTAAAAGAAAAGGGGGGATTGGGGGGTACAGTGCAGGGGAAAGAATAGTAGACATAA
TAGCAACAGACATACAAACTAAAGAATTACAAAAACAAATTACAAAAATTCAAAATTTTCGGGTTTATTA
CAGGGACAGCAGAGATCCACTTTGGCGCCGGCTCGAGGGGGCCCGGGTGCAAAGATGGATAAAGTTTTAA
ACAGAGAGGAATCTTTGCAGCTAATGGACCTTCTAGGTCTTGAAAGGAGTGGGAATTGGCTCCGGTGCCC
GTCAGTGGGC
